>Addgene plasmid #71659 | pcDNA3.1+ GEMIN6 myc HIS | addgene partial sequence | sequence record 132696 | CMV-F 5'-CGCAAATGGGCGGTAGGCGTG-3'
CTAGAGAACCCACTGCTTACTGGCTTATCGAAATTAATACGACTCACTATAGGGAGACCCAAGCTGGCTA
GTTAAGCTTATCATGAGTGAATGGATGAAGAAAGGCCCCTTAGAATGGCAAGATTACATTTACAAAGAGG
TCCGAGTGACAGCCAGTGAGAAGAATGAGTATAAAGGATGGGTTTTAACTACAGACCCAGTCTCTGCCAA
TATTGTCCTTGTGAACTTCCTTGAAGATGGCAGCATGTCTGTGACCGGAATTATGGGACATGCTGTGCAG
ACTGTTGAAACTATGAATGAAGGGGACCATAGAGTGAGGGAGAAGCTGATGCATTTGTTCACGTCTGGAG
ACTGCAAAGCATACAGCCCAGAGGATCTGGAAGAGAGAAAGAACAGCCTAAAGAAATGGCTTGAGAAGAA
CCACATCCCCATCACTGAACAGGGAGACGCTCCAAGGACTCTCTGTGTGGCTGGGGTCCTGACTATAGAC
CCACCATATGGTCCAGAAAATTGCAGCAGCTCTAATGAGATTATTCTGTCGCGTGTTCAGGATCTTATTG
AAGGACATCTTACAGCTTCCCAAGAATTCTGCAGATATCCAGCACAGTGGCGGCCGCTCGAGTCTAGAGG
GCCCTTCGAACAAAAACTCATCTCAGAAGAGGATCTGAATATGCATACCGGTCATCATCACCATCACCAT
TGAGTTTAAACCCGCTGATCAGCCTCGACTGTGCCTTCTAGTTGCCAGCCATCTGTTGTTTGCCCCTCCC
CCGTGCCTTCCTTGACCCTGGAAGGTGCCACTCCCACTGTCCTTTCCTAATAAAATGAGGAAATTGCATC
GCATTGTCTGAGTAGGTGTCATTCTATTCTGGG
