>Addgene plasmid #71659 | pcDNA3.1+ GEMIN6 myc HIS | addgene partial sequence | sequence record 132697 | BGH-rev 5'-TAGAAGGCACAGTCGAGG-3'
ATGGTGAGGTGAGATGACCGGTATGCATATTCAGATCCTCTTCTGAGATGAGTTTTTGTTCGAAGGGCCC
TCTAGACTCGAGCGGCCGCCACTGTGCTGGATATCTGCAGAATTCTTGGGAAGCTGTAAGATGTCCTTCA
ATAAGATCCTGAACACGCGACAGAATAATCTCATTAGAGCTGCTGCAATTTTCTGGACCATATGGTGGGT
CTATAGTCAGGACCCCAGCCACACAGAGAGTCCTTGGAGCGTCTCCCTGTTCAGTGATGGGGATGTGGTT
CTTCTCAAGCCATTTCTTTAGGCTGTTCTTTCTCTCTTCCAGATCCTCTGGGCTGTATGCTTTGCAGTCT
CCAGACGTGAACAAATGCATCAGCTTCTCCCTCACTCTATGGTCCCCTTCATTCATAGTTTCAACAGTCT
GCACAGCATGTCCCATAATTCCGGTCACAGACATGCTGCCATCTTCAAGGAAGTTCACAAGGACAATATT
GGCAGAGACTGGGTCTGTAGTTAAAACCCATCCTTTATACTCATTCTTCTCACTGGCTGTCACTCGGACC
TCTTTGTAAATGTAATCTTGCCATTCTAAGGGGCCTTTCTTCATCCATTCACTCATGATAAGCTTAACTA
GCCAGCTTGGGTCTCCCTATAGTGAGTCGTATTAATTTCGATAAGCCAGTAAGCAGTGGGTTCTCTAGTT
AGCCAGAGAGCTCTGCTTATATAGACCTCCCACCGTACACGCCTACCGCCCATTTGCGTCAATGGGGCGG
AGTTGTTACGACATTTTGGAAAGTCCCGTTGATTTTGGTGCCAAAACAAACTCCCATTGACGTCAATGGG
GTGGAGACTTGGAAATCCCCGTGAGTCAAACCGCTATCCACGCCCATTGATGTACTGCCAAAACCGCATC
ACCATGGTAATAGCGATGACTAATACGTAGATGTACTGCCAAGTAGGAAAGTCCCATAAGGTCATGTACT
GGGCATAATGCCAGGCGGGCCANTTACNGTCATTNACGTCAATAGGGGGCGTACTTGGNCATATGANACA
CNTTGATGTACTGGCCNANG
