[The description below was written by a language model from this plasmid's Addgene catalogue record.]
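Description:
pcDNA3.1+ GEMIN6 myc HIS is a mammalian expression plasmid built on the pcDNA3.1(+)/myc-His A backbone (about 5.5 kb without insert) and carrying the human GEMIN6 coding sequence, which encodes gem nuclear organelle associated protein 6. The roughly 0.5 kb insert was placed between the HindIII and EcoRI sites of the polylinker by restriction cloning, and both sites remain intact. The plasmid is maintained in E. coli as a high-copy vector under ampicillin selection. A neomycin resistance marker allows G418 selection of transfected mammalian cells, so it can be used for stable line generation as well as transient expression.

Transcription of GEMIN6 is driven by the CMV promoter, a strong constitutive promoter active in most commonly used mammalian cell lines. The use of a BGH reverse sequencing primer is consistent with the bovine growth hormone polyadenylation region that normally lies downstream of the cloning site in this vector family. The open reading frame is fused at its C terminus to the backbone-encoded myc epitope and polyhistidine tag. The myc epitope permits detection or immunoprecipitation with anti-myc antibodies, and the His tag permits capture on metal-affinity resin.

The stated purpose is simply mammalian expression of GEMIN6. No feature table accompanies the entry, so details such as the exact linker between insert and tags, or the origins of replication, are not documented here. A tagged construct of this kind is suited to localisation, interaction and pull-down experiments with the expressed protein, although the record does not specify particular applications.
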