Addgene plasmid #71659: pcDNA3.1+ GEMIN6 myc HIS
Purpose: Mammalian expression of GEMIN6
Depositing lab: Gideon Dreyfuss. Depositing organization: University of Pennsylvania.
Backbone
  Vector backbone: pcDNA3.1(+)/myc-His A
  Backbone size w/o insert (bp): 5490
  Vector type: Mammalian Expression
  Selectable markers: Neomycin (select with G418)
Growth in bacteria
  Bacterial resistance: Ampicillin, 100 μg/mL
  Growth temperature: 37°C
  Growth strain: DH5alpha
  Copy number: High Copy
Gene/Insert
  Gene/Insert name: GEMIN6 (alt name: gem nuclear organelle associated protein 6)
  Species: H. sapiens (human)
  Insert size (bp): 506
  GenBank ID: 79833
  Entrez Gene: GEMIN6
  Promoter: CMV
  Tag / fusion protein: myc (C terminal on backbone); HIS (C terminal on backbone)
  Cloning method: Restriction Enzyme; 5′ cloning site HindIII (not destroyed); 3′ cloning site EcoRI (not destroyed)
  Sequencing primers: 5′ CMV-F; 3′ BGH-rev
Terms and licenses: Academic/Nonprofit Terms; Industry Terms: Not Available to Industry
How to cite: pcDNA3.1+ GEMIN6 myc HIS was a gift from Gideon Dreyfuss (Addgene plasmid # 71659 ; http://n2t.net/addgene:71659 ; RRID:Addgene_71659)
